Addgene plasmid #13437: pCS2+ MT Dsh (Xenopus)
Depositing lab: Marc Kirschner. Depositing organization: Harvard Medical School. Publication: Physiological regulation of [beta]-catenin stability by Tcf3 and CK1epsilon. Lee E, Salic A, Kirschner MW. J Cell Biol. 2001 Sep 3. 154(5):983-93. 10.1083/jcb.200102074 PubMed 11524435.
Backbone
  Vector backbone: pCS2+
  Backbone size w/o insert (bp): 4095
  Vector type: Mammalian Expression
Growth in bacteria
  Bacterial resistance: Ampicillin, 100 μg/mL
  Growth temperature: 37°C
  Growth strain: DH5alpha
  Copy number: High Copy
Gene/Insert
  Gene/Insert name: Dsh (alt names: Dishevelled; Xdsh)
  Species: X. laevis (frog)
  Insert size (bp): 2211
  Entrez Gene: dvl2.L (a.k.a. XELAEV_18019661mg, dishevelled, dsh, dvl, dvl2, xdd1, xdsh)
  Tag / fusion protein: 6x Myc Tag (N terminal on backbone)
  Cloning method: Restriction Enzyme
  Sequencing primers: 5′ SP6; 3′ T7
Terms and licenses: Academic/Nonprofit Terms; Industry Terms: Not Available to Industry
How to cite: pCS2+ MT Dsh (Xenopus) was a gift from Marc Kirschner (Addgene plasmid # 13437 ; http://n2t.net/addgene:13437 ; RRID:Addgene_13437)
