[The description below was written by a language model from this plasmid's Addgene catalogue record.]
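Description:
pCS2+ MT Dsh (Xenopus) is a mammalian expression plasmid built on the pCS2+ backbone (about 4.1 kb without insert) that carries the Xenopus laevis Dishevelled coding sequence, also known as Xdsh and corresponding to the dvl2.L gene. The insert is roughly 2.2 kb and was introduced by restriction enzyme cloning. It sits downstream of a six-copy Myc epitope tag supplied by the backbone (the "MT" in the name), so the protein is produced as an N-terminally 6x Myc-tagged fusion that can be detected or immunoprecipitated with anti-Myc antibodies. The plasmid is maintained in E. coli at high copy number under ampicillin selection.

The record does not list the promoter or other regulatory elements and no feature table is provided. The pCS2+ vector family is generally known for a strong CMV-derived promoter and an SV40 polyadenylation signal for expression in vertebrate cells, together with a phage SP6 promoter upstream of the cloning site that allows in vitro transcription of capped mRNA. The recorded use of SP6 and T7 as the 5′ and 3′ sequencing primers is consistent with phage promoter sites flanking the insert. This arrangement makes such constructs suitable both for transfection into cultured cells and for producing synthetic mRNA or in vitro translated protein for work in Xenopus embryos and egg extracts. Dishevelled is a cytoplasmic component of the Wnt signalling pathway, and the associated publication concerns the regulation of beta-catenin stability. The tagged protein therefore most likely served as a reagent for studying Wnt pathway biochemistry, although the record does not describe the specific experiments.
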