>Addgene plasmid #13437 | pCS2+ MT Dsh (Xenopus) | addgene partial sequence | sequence record 19812 | 13437 with SP6
TCTTTTTGCNGACCATCGATTTAAGCTATGGAGCAAAAGCTCATTTCTGAAGAGGACTTGAATGAAATGG
AGCAAAAGCTCATTTCTGAAGAGGACTTGAATGAAATGGAGCAAAAGCTCATTTCTGAAGAGGACTTGAA
TGAAATGGAGCAAAAGCTCATTTCTGAAGAGGACTTGAATGAAATGGAGCAAAAGCTCATTTCTGAAGAG
GACTTGAATGAAATGGAGAGCTTGGGCGACCTCACCATGGAGCAAAAGCTCATTTCTGAAGAGGACTTGA
ATTCCGGTGAGGCCGGGGCTTGGGCTACACTAGGCCGCAGAATGGCGGAGACTAAAGTGATTTACCATCT
GGATGAGGAGGAGACCCCGTACCTGGTGAAGGTCCCTGTCCCGGCCACTGACATCCGCCTGAGGGACTTC
AAGGCTGCGCTGGGCCGAGGCCACGCCAAATATTTCTTCAAGGCCATGGACCAAGACTTCGGGGTAGTTA
AGGAGGAGATCTCAGATGACAATGCCAAGCTGCCGTGCTTTAATGGCCGTGTGGTGTCGTGGCTTGTGTC
CTCCGAGGGTTCTCAGCCGGATTCTGCACCCCCGGCCCCTGCTACAGAGTCANAACCTGAACCCCCCCCT
CCTGTTCCNCCCCCGATTCCCCACCCCTGCAAANAAACCAGCGNTATGGANATCCCNGCCTCCTCNTTTC
TCCAACGTGTCGGCATATGACACTGNACAGAANCAGTCTTCTCCCTGCCAATGC
